>Addgene plasmid #124665 | pcDNA5FRT/TO-Strep/HA-UBE2QL1 | addgene full sequence | sequence record 246542 | Addgene NGS Result
ACAACAAGGCAAGGCTTGACCGACAATTGCATGAAGAATCTGCTTAGGGTTAGGCGTTTTGCGCTGCTTC
GCGATGTACGGGCCAGATATACGCGTTGACATTGATTATTGACTAGTTATTAATAGTAATCAATTACGGG
GTCATTAGTTCATAGCCCATATATGGAGTTCCGCGTTACATAACTTACGGTAAATGGCCCGCCTGGCTGA
CCGCCCAACGACCCCCGCCCATTGACGTCAATAATGACGTATGTTCCCATAGTAACGCCAATAGGGACTT
TCCATTGACGTCAATGGGTGGAGTATTTACGGTAAACTGCCCACTTGGCAGTACATCAAGTGTATCATAT
GCCAAGTACGCCCCCTATTGACGTCAATGACGGTAAATGGCCCGCCTGGCATTATGCCCAGTACATGACC
TTATGGGACTTTCCTACTTGGCAGTACATCTACGTATTAGTCATCGCTATTACCATGGTGATGCGGTTTT
GGCAGTACATCAATGGGCGTGGATAGCGGTTTGACTCACGGGGATTTCCAAGTCTCCACCCCATTGACGT
CAATGGGAGTTTGTTTTGGCACCAAAATCAACGGGACTTTCCAAAATGTCGTAACAACTCCGCCCCATTG
ACGCAAATGGGCGGTAGGCGTGTACGGTGGGAGGTCTATATAAGCAGAGCTCTCCCTATCAGTGATAGAG
ATCTCCCTATCAGTGATAGAGATCGTCGACGAGCTCGTTTAGTGAACCGTCAGATCGCCTGGAGACGCCA
TCCACGCTGTTTTGACCTCCATAGAAGACACCGGGACCGATCCAGCCTCCGGACTCTAGCGTTTAAACTT
AAGCTTGGTACCGAGCTCGGATCCACTAGTCCAGTGTGGTGGAATTCTGCAGATATCCAGCACAGTGGCG
GCCGCTCGAGACCATGTACCCATACGATGTTCCCGACTACGCCGGTACCGAGCTCGGATCCACCATGGCT
AGCTGGAGCCACCCGCAGTTCGAGAAAGGTGGAGGTTCCGGAGGTGGATCGGGAGGTGGATCGTGGAGCC
ACCCGCAGTTCGAAAAAGCGGCCGATATCACAAGTTTGTACAAAAAAGCAGGCTTCTCGAGCATGAAGGA
GCTGCAGGACATCGCGCGCCTTAGCGACCGCTTCATCTCCGTGGAGCTGGTGGACGAGAGCCTGTTCGAC
TGGAACGTGAAGCTGCACCAGGTGGACAAGGACTCGGTGCTGTGGCAGGACATGAAGGAGACCAACACCG
AGTTCATCCTGCTCAACCTCACCTTCCCCGACAACTTCCCCTTCTCGCCGCCCTTCATGCGGGTGCTCAG
CCCGCGCCTGGAGAACGGCTACGTGCTGGACGGCGGCGCCATCTGCATGGAGCTGCTCACGCCGCGCGGC
TGGTCCAGCGCCTACACCGTGGAGGCCGTCATGCGCCAGTTCGCAGCCAGCCTGGTCAAGGGCCAGGGAC
GGATCTGTAGAAAAGCTGGCAAATCAAAAAAGTCCTTCAGTCGCAAGGAAGCTGAAGCTACCTTTAAGAG
TTTGGTGAAGACGCATGAAAAATATGGTTGGGTCACCCCGCCCGTGTCCGACGGCTGAGGAATTCACCCA
GCTTTCTTGTACAAAGTGGTGACGTAAGCTAGGGGCCCGTTTAAACCCGCTGATCAGCCTCGACTGTGCC
TTCTAGTTGCCAGCCATCTGTTGTTTGCCCCTCCCCCGTGCCTTCCTTGACCCTGGAAGGTGCCACTCCC
ACTGTCCTTTCCTAATAAAATGAGGAAATTGCATCGCATTGTCTGAGTAGGTGTCATTCTATTCTGGGGG
GTGGGGTGGGGCAGGACAGCAAGGGGGAGGATTGGGAAGACAATAGCAGGCATGCTGGGGATGCGGTGGG
CTCTATGGCTTCTGAGGCGGAAAGAACCAGCTGGGGCTCTAGGGGGTATCCCC
[124 nt withheld, positions 1944-2067]
C
[91 nt withheld, positions 2069-2159]
AGGGTGATGGTTCACGTACCTAGAAGTTCCTATTCCGAAGTTCCTATTCTCTAGAAAGTATAGGAACTTC
CTTGGCCAAAAAGCCTGAACTCACCGCGACGTCTGTCGAGAAGTTTCTGATCGAAAAGTTCGACAGCGTC
TCCGACCTGATGCAGCTCTCGGAGGGCGAAGAATCTCGTGCTTTCAGCTTCGATGTAGGAGGGCGTGGAT
ATGTCCTGCGGGTAAATAGCTGCGCCGATGGTTTCTACAAAGATCGTTATGTTTATCGGCACTTTGCATC
GGCCGCGCTCCCGATTCCGGAAGTGCTTGACATTGGGGAATTCAGCGAGAGCCTGACCTATTGCATCTCC
CGCCGTGCACAGGGTGTCACGTTGCAAGACCTGCCTGAAACCGAACTGCCCGCTGTTCTGCAGCCGGTCG
CGGAGGCCATGGATGCGATCGCTGCGGCCGATCTTAGCCAGACGAGCGGGTTCGGCCCATTCGGACCGCA
AGGAATCGGTCAATACACTACATGGCGTGATTTCATATGCGCGATTGCTGATCCCCATGTGTATCACTGG
CAAACTGTGATGGACGACACCGTCAGTGCGTCCGTCGCGCAGGCTCTCGATGAGCTGATGCTTTGGGCCG
AGGACTGCCCCGAAGTCCGGCACCTCGTGCACGCGGATTTCGGCTCCAACAATGTCCTGACGGACAATGG
CCGCATAACAGCGGTCATTGACTGGAGCGAGGCGATGTTCGGGGATTCCCAATACGAGGTCGCCAACATC
TTCTTCTGGAGGCCGTGGTTGGCTTGTATGGAGCAGCAGACGCGCTACTTCGAGCGGAGGCATCCGGAGC
TTGCAGGATCGCCGCGGCTCCGGGCGTATATGCTCCGCATTGGTCTTGACCAACTCTATCAGAGCTTGGT
TGACGGCAATTTCGATGATGCAGCTTGGGCGCAGGGTCGATGCGACGCAATCGTCCGATCCGGAGCCGGG
ACTGTCGGGCGTACACAAATCGCCCGCAGAAGCGCGGCCGTCTGGACCGATGGCTGTGTAGAAGTACTCG
CCGATAGTGGAAACCGACGCCCCAGCACTCGTCCGAGGGCAAAGGAATAGCACGTACTACGAGATTTCGA
TTCCACCGCCGCCTTCTATGAAAGGTTGGGCTTCGGAATCGTTTTCCGGGACGCCGGCTGGATGATCCTC
CAGCGCGGGGATCTCATGCTGGAGTTCTTCGCCCACCCCAACTTGTTTATTGCAGCTTATAATGGTTACA
AATAAAGCAATAGCATCACAAATTTCACAAATAAAGCATTTTTTTCACTGCATTCTAGTTGTGGTTTGTC
CAAACTCATCAATGTATCTTATCATGTCTGTATACCGTCGACCTCTAGCTAGAGCTTGGCGTAATCATGG
TCATAGCTGTTTCCTGTGTGAAATTGTTATCCGCTCACAATTCCACACAACATACGAGCCGGAAGCATAA
AGTGTAAAGCCTGGGGTGCCTAATGAGTGAGCTAACTCACATTAATTGCGTTGCGCTCACTGCCCGCTTT
CCAGTCGGGAAACCTGTCGTGCCAGCTGCATTAATGAATCGGCCAACGCGCGGGGAGAGGCGGTTTGCGT
ATTGGGCGCTCTTCCGCTTCCTCGCTCACTGACTCGCTGCGCTCGGTCGTTCGGCTGCGGCGAGCGGTAT
CAGCTCACTCAAAGGCGGTAATACGGTTATCCACAGAATCAGGGGATAACGCAGGAAAGAACATGTGAGC
AAAAGGCCAGCAAAAGGCCAGGAACCGTAAAAAGGCCGCGTTGCTGGCGTTTTTCCATAGGCTCCGCCCC
CCTGACGAGCATCACAAAAATCGACGCTCAAGTCAGAGGTGGCGAAACCCGACAGGACTATAAAGATACC
AGGCGTTTCCCCCTGGAAGCTCCCTCGTGCGCTCTCCTGTTCCGACCCTGCCGCTTACCGGATACCTGTC
CGCCTTTCTCCCTTCGGGAAGCGTGGCGCTTTCTCATAGCTCACGCTGTAGGTATCTCAGTTCGGTGTAG
GTCGTTCGCTCCAAGCTGGGCTGTGTGCACGAACCCCCCGTTCAGCCCGACCGCTGCGCCTTATCCGGTA
ACTATCGTCTTGAGTCCAACCCGGTAAGACACGACTTATCGCCACTGGCAGCAGCCACTGGTAACAGGAT
TAGCAGAGCGAGGTATGTAGGCGGTGCTACAGAGTTCTTGAAGTGGTGGCCTAACTACGGCTACACTAGA
AGAACAGTATTTGGTATCTGCGCTCTGCTGAAGCCAGTTACCTTCGGAAAAAGAGTTGGTAGCTCTTGAT
CCGGCAAACAAACCACCGCTGGTAGCGGTGGTTTTTTTGTTTGCAAGCAGCAGATTACGCGCAGAAAAAA
AGGATCTCAAGAAGATCCTTTGATCTTTTCTACGGGGTCTGACGCTCAGTGGAACGAAAACTCACGTTAA
GGGATTTTGGTCATGAGATTATCAAAAAGGATCTTCACCTAGATCCTTTTAAATTAAAAATGAAGTTTTA
AATCAATCTAAAGTATATATGAGTAAACTTGGTCTGACAGTTACCAATGCTTAATCAGTGAGGCACCTAT
CTCAGCGATCTGTCTATTTCGTTCATCCATAGTTGCCTGACTCCCCGTCGTGTAGATAACTACGATACGG
GAGGGCTTACCATCTGGCCCCAGTGCTGCAATGATACCGCGAGACCCACGCTCACCGGCTCCAGATTTAT
CAGCAATAAACCAGCCAGCCGGAAGGGCCGAGCGCAGAAGTGGTCCTGCAACTTTATCCGCCTCCATCCA
GTCTATTAATTGTTGCCGGGAAGCTAGAGTAAGTAGTTCGCCAGTTAATAGTTTGCGCAACGTTGTTGCC
ATTGCTACAGGCATCGTGGTGTCACGCTCGTCGTTTGGTATGGCTTCATTCAGCTCCGGTTCCCAACGAT
CAAGGCGAGTTACATGATCCCCCATGTTGTGCAAAAAAGCGGTTAGCTCCTTCGGTCCTCCGATCGTTGT
CAGAAGTAAGTTGGCCGCAGTGTTATCACTCATGGTTATGGCAGCACTGCATAATTCTCTTACTGTCATG
CCATCCGTAAGATGCTTTTCTGTGACTGGTGAGTACTCAACCAAGTCATTCTGAGAATAGTGTATGCGGC
GACCGAGTTGCTCTTGCCCGGCGTCAATACGGGATAATACCGCGCCACATAGCAGAACTTTAAAAGTGCT
CATCATTGGAAAACGTTCTTCGGGGCGAAAACTCTCAAGGATCTTACCGCTGTTGAGATCCAGTTCGATG
TAACCCACTCGTGCACCCAACTGATCTTCAGCATCTTTTACTTTCACCAGCGTTTCTGGGTGAGCAAAAA
CAGGAAGGCAAAATGCCGCAAAAAAGGGAATAAGGGCGACACGGAAATGTTGAATACTCATACTCTTCCT
TTTTCAATATTATTGAAGCATTTATCAGGGTTATTGTCTCATGAGCGGATACATATTTGAATGTATTTAG
AAAAATAAACAAATAGGGGTTCCGCGCACATTTCCCCGAAAAGTGCCACCTGACGTCGACGGATCGGGAG
ATCTCCCGATCCCCTATGGTGCACTCTCAGTACAATCTGCTCTGATGCCGCATAGTTAAGCCAGTATCTG
CTCCCTGCTTGTGTGTTGGAGGTCGCTGAGTAGTGCGCGAGCAAAATTTAAGCT
Features (pLannotate 1.2.2; 26 found; start..end, strand, type, name):
     98..477     +  enhancer       CMV enhancer: human cytomegalovirus immediate early enhancer
    478..681     +  promoter       CMV promoter: human cytomegalovirus (CMV) immediate early promoter
    683..702     +  promoter       PLtetO-1 promoter (fragment): modified phage lambda PL promoter with tet operator sites (Lutz and Bujard, 1997)
    704..723     +  promoter       PLtetO-1 promoter (fragment): modified phage lambda PL promoter with tet operator sites (Lutz and Bujard, 1997)
    731..764     +  promoter       TRE3GV promoter (fragment): 3rd-generation Tet-responsive promoter that can be activated by binding of Tet-On® 3G, optimized for retroviral and lentiviral vectors
    927..949     +  CDS            3xHA (fragment): three tandem HA epitope tags
    984..1003    +  CDS            Strep-Tag II (fragment): peptide that binds Strep-Tactin®, an engineered form of streptavidin
   1044..1066    +  CDS            Strep-Tag II (fragment): peptide that binds Strep-Tactin®, an engineered form of streptavidin
   1080..1104    +  protein_bind   attB1: mutant version of attB; recombination site for the Gateway® BP reaction BP Clonase™
   1113..1595    +  CDS            UBE2QL1: U2QL1_HUMAN - Experimental evidence at protein level: Swiss-Prot protein existence level 1. Probable E2 ubiquitin-protein ligase that catalyzes the covalent attachment of ubiquitin to target proteins. May facilitate the monoubiquitination and degradation of MTOR and CCNE1 through interaction with FBXW7. From Homo sapiens (Human).
   1606..1630    -  protein_bind   attB2: mutant version of attB; recombination site for the Gateway® BP reaction BP Clonase™
   1674..1898    +  polyA_signal   bGH poly(A) signal: bovine growth hormone polyadenylation signal
   1902..1923    +  promoter       SV40 promoter (fragment): SV40 enhancer and early promoter
   1944..2177    +  rep_origin     f1 ori (fragment) (sequence partly withheld): f1 bacteriophage origin of replication; arrow indicates direction of (+) strand synthesis
   2182..2229    +  protein_bind   FRT: FLP-mediated recombination occurs in the 8-bp core sequence TCTAGAAA (Turan and Bode, 2011). FLP recombinase from the Saccharomyces cerevisiae 2μ plasmid
   2237..3259    +  CDS            HygR: aminoglycoside phosphotransferase from E. coli; aph(4)-Ia; confers resistance to hygromycin
   3269..3394    +  CDS            ble (fragment): BLE_KLEPN - Experimental evidence at protein level: Swiss-Prot protein existence level 1. Binding protein with a strong affinity to the bleomycin family of antibiotics. Binds to CL990; an antimitotic-antibiotic compound. From Klebsiella pneumoniae.
   3389..3510    +  polyA_signal   SV40 poly(A) signal: SV40 polyadenylation signal
   3583..3599    -  protein_bind   lac operator: The lac repressor binds to the lac operator to inhibit transcription in E. coli. This inhibition can be relieved by adding lactose or isopropyl-β-D-thiogalactopyranoside (IPTG). lac repressor encoded by lacI
   3607..3637    -  promoter       lac promoter: promoter for the E. coli lac operon
   3652..3673    -  protein_bind   CAP binding site: CAP binding activates transcription in the presence of cAMP. E. coli catabolite activator protein
   3686..3778    -  CDS            lacI (fragment): lac repressor; lacI; The lac repressor binds to the lac operator to inhibit transcription in E. coli. This inhibition can be relieved by adding lactose or isopropyl-β-D-thiogalactopyranoside (IPTG).
   3961..4549    -  rep_origin     ori: high-copy-number ColE1/pMB1/pBR322/pUC origin of replication
   4720..5580    -  CDS            AmpR: β-lactamase; bla; confers resistance to ampicillin, carbenicillin, and related antibiotics
   5581..5685    -  promoter       AmpR promoter: bla
   5744..5796    -  misc_feature   bom (fragment): basis of mobility region from pBR322
