[The description below was written by a language model from this plasmid's Addgene catalogue record and pLannotate feature annotations shown in this document.]
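Description:
pcDNA5FRT/TO-Strep/HA-UBE2QL1 is a mammalian expression plasmid built on the Gateway-adapted pcDNA5-FRT-TO-nSH-GW backbone. It carries the human ubiquitin-conjugating enzyme UBE2QL1 fused at its N-terminus to a combined Strep/HA affinity tag. In bacteria it is maintained through a high-copy ColE1/pUC-type origin and an ampicillin resistance gene (β-lactamase with its own promoter). The annotated f1 ori, lac promoter/operator and bom fragments are backbone remnants.

Expression is driven by the CMV immediate-early enhancer and promoter. Two short tet operator matches lie directly downstream of the promoter, the hallmark of the "TO" design: transcription is held off in cells expressing the Tet repressor and is induced by tetracycline or doxycycline. The reading frame begins with the tag region, annotated as an HA epitope fragment followed by two Strep-Tag II fragments. It continues through attB1 into the UBE2QL1 coding sequence of roughly 485 bp, which is followed by attB2 and the bovine growth hormone polyadenylation signal. The attB sites are the scars of the Gateway recombination used to insert the gene.

Downstream, an FRT site sits immediately in front of a hygromycin resistance gene with an SV40 poly(A) signal and no annotated promoter of its own. This arrangement suits FLP-mediated integration into a host cell line carrying a genomic FRT site, where correct recombination activates hygromycin resistance and gives single-copy, isogenic, inducible lines.

The record states only that the plasmid expresses tagged UBE2QL1 in mammalian cells. The tandem tag suits detection and affinity purification, and the associated study concerns UBE2QL1 in lysophagy after endolysosomal damage. The catalogue's backbone size exceeds its total size, presumably because the Gateway cassette was replaced, and the sequenced record is slightly longer than the listed total.
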