Addgene plasmid #124665: pcDNA5FRT/TO-Strep/HA-UBE2QL1
Purpose: Expresses UBE2QL1 with N-terminal Strep-HA tag in mammalian cells
Depositing lab: Hemmo Meyer. Depositing organization: Universitaet Duisburg-Essen. Publication: The ubiquitin-conjugating enzyme UBE2QL1 coordinates lysophagy in response to endolysosomal damage. Koerver L, Papadopoulos C, Liu B, Kravic B, Rota G, Brecht L, Veenendaal T, Polajnar M, Bluemke A, Ehrmann M, Klumperman J, Jaattela M, Behrends C, Meyer H. EMBO Rep. 2019 Aug 21:e48014. doi: 10.15252/embr.201948014. PubMed 31432621.
Backbone
  Vector backbone: pcDNA5-FRT-TO-nSH-GW
  Backbone manufacturer: Ruedi Aebersold
  Backbone size w/o insert (bp): 6886
  Total vector size (bp): 5796
  Vector type: Mammalian Expression
  Selectable markers: Hygromycin
Growth in bacteria
  Bacterial resistance: Ampicillin, 100 μg/mL
  Growth temperature: 37°C
  Growth strain: DH5alpha
  Copy number: Unknown
Gene/Insert
  Gene/Insert name: UBE2QL1
  Species: H. sapiens (human)
  Insert size (bp): 485
  GenBank ID: NM_001145161.3
  Entrez Gene: UBE2QL1
  Promoter: CMV
  Tag / fusion protein: 2xStrep/HA (N terminal on insert)
  Cloning method: Gateway Cloning
  Sequencing primers: 5′ CMV-fwd; 3′ BGH-rev
Terms and licenses: Academic/Nonprofit Terms; Industry Terms: Not Available to Industry
How to cite: pcDNA5FRT/TO-Strep/HA-UBE2QL1 was a gift from Hemmo Meyer (Addgene plasmid # 124665 ; http://n2t.net/addgene:124665 ; RRID:Addgene_124665)
